Addgene plasmid #11490: pGEX-KG-MmUbc7/2783
Depositing lab: Allan Weissman. Depositing organization: National Cancer Institute (NCI). Publication: Endoplasmic reticulum (ER)-associated degradation of T cell receptor subunits. Involvement of ER-associated ubiquitin-conjugating enzymes (E2s). Tiwari S, Weissman AM. J Biol Chem. 2001 May 11. 276(19):16193-200. 10.1074/jbc.M007640200 PubMed 11278356.
Backbone
  Vector backbone: PGEX-KG
  Backbone manufacturer: see PMID 1852137
  Backbone size w/o insert (bp): 5000
  Vector type: Bacterial Expression
Growth in bacteria
  Bacterial resistance: Ampicillin, 100 μg/mL
  Growth temperature: 37°C
  Growth strain: DH5alpha
  Copy number: High Copy
Gene/Insert
  Gene/Insert name: MmUbc7 (alt name: Ube2g2)
  Species: M. musculus (mouse)
  Insert size (bp): 500
  Mutation: n/a
  GenBank ID: AF296657 NP_003334
  Entrez Gene: Ube2g2 (a.k.a. 1110003O05Rik, D10Xrf369, UBC7, Ubc7p)
  Tag / fusion protein: GST (N terminal on backbone)
  Cloning method: Restriction Enzyme; 5′ cloning site EcoR I (not destroyed); 3′ cloning site unknown (unknown if destroyed)
  Sequencing primers: 5′ Amersham 5' pGEX; 3′ Amersham 3' pGEX
Terms and licenses: Academic/Nonprofit Terms; Industry Terms: Not Available to Industry
How to cite: pGEX-KG-MmUbc7/2783 was a gift from Allan Weissman (Addgene plasmid # 11490 ; http://n2t.net/addgene:11490 ; RRID:Addgene_11490)
