[The description below was written by a language model from this plasmid's Addgene catalogue record and pLannotate feature annotations shown in this document.]
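Description:
pGEX-KG-MmUbc7/2783 is a bacterial expression plasmid built on the pGEX-KG backbone for producing the mouse ubiquitin-conjugating enzyme MmUbc7 (Ube2g2) as a fusion to glutathione S-transferase. The sequenced plasmid is 5,971 nt. It replicates in E. coli from a high-copy ColE1/pMB1-type origin and is selected with ampicillin through the β-lactamase gene (AmpR) and its own promoter. Short remnants of pBR322-derived elements (rop and bom fragments), a lacZα segment with its lac promoter and operator, and a small fragment of an E. coli gene (yciV) are also annotated. These appear to be backbone carry-over rather than functional payload.

The expression cassette is driven by the tac promoter, a strong trp/lac hybrid, followed by a lac operator. The plasmid carries its own lacI gene, so transcription is held off by the lac repressor and can be induced with IPTG. Downstream lies the Schistosoma japonicum GST coding sequence, followed after a short linker region by the roughly 500 bp Ubc7 open reading frame. This places GST at the N terminus of the E2. The insert was cloned using EcoRI at the 5′ end, while the 3′ cloning site is not recorded, and no mutation is listed. The automated annotation labels the insert as human UBE2G2, whereas the catalogue entry gives mouse as the species. That label most likely reflects close similarity between the orthologues rather than a different insert.

The GST tag allows purification of the fusion protein on glutathione resin. The associated publication concerns ER-associated E2 enzymes in the degradation of T cell receptor subunits, which is consistent with use as a source of recombinant E2, although the record does not state a specific application.
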