Features (pLannotate 1.2.2; 17 found; start..end, strand, type, name):
      1..31      +  promoter       lac promoter: promoter for the E. coli lac operon
     39..55      +  protein_bind   lac operator: The lac repressor binds to the lac operator to inhibit transcription in E. coli. This inhibition can be relieved by adding lactose or isopropyl-β-D-thiogalactopyranoside (IPTG). lac repressor encoded by lacI
     75..248     +  CDS            lacZα: LacZα fragment of β-galactosidase; lacZ fragment
    512..628     -  CDS            yciV (fragment): RNAAM_ECOLI - Also known as trpH From Escherichia coli (strain K12).
    704..732     +  promoter       tac promoter: strong E. coli promoter; hybrid between the trp and lac UV5 promoters
    740..756     +  protein_bind   lac operator: The lac repressor binds to the lac operator to inhibit transcription in E. coli. This inhibition can be relieved by adding lactose or isopropyl-β-D-thiogalactopyranoside (IPTG). lac repressor encoded by lacI
    779..1432    +  CDS            GST26_SCHJA: Experimental evidence at protein level: Swiss-Prot protein existence level 1. GST isoenzymes appear to play a central role in the parasite detoxification system. Other functions are also suspected including a role in increasing the solubility of haematin in the parasite gut. From Schistosoma japonicum (Blood fluke).
   1514..2008    +  CDS            UBE2G2: UB2G2_HUMAN - Also known as UBC7 From Homo sapiens (Human).
   2509..2548    +  CDS            rop (fragment): Rop protein, which maintains plasmids at low copy number; rop
   2650..2690    +  misc_feature   bom (fragment): basis of mobility region from pBR322
   2795..2899    +  promoter       AmpR promoter: bla
   2900..3760    +  CDS            AmpR: β-lactamase; bla; confers resistance to ampicillin, carbenicillin, and related antibiotics
   3931..4519    +  rep_origin     ori: high-copy-number ColE1/pMB1/pBR322/pUC origin of replication
   4705..4756    -  misc_feature   bom (fragment): basis of mobility region from pBR322
   4763..4840    +  promoter       lacI promoter: lacI
   4841..5923    +  CDS            lacI: lac repressor; lacI; The lac repressor binds to the lac operator to inhibit transcription in E. coli. This inhibition can be relieved by adding lactose or isopropyl-β-D-thiogalactopyranoside (IPTG).
   5936..5957    +  protein_bind   CAP binding site: CAP binding activates transcription in the presence of cAMP. E. coli catabolite activator protein
>Addgene plasmid #11490 | pGEX-KG-MmUbc7/2783 | addgene full sequence | sequence record 305763 | Addgene NGS Result
TTTACACTTTATGCTTCCGGCTCGTATGTTGTGTGGAATTGTGAGCGGATAACAATTTCACACAGGAAAC
AGCTATGACCATGATTACGGATTCACTGGCCGTCGTTTTACAACGTCGTGACTGGGAAAACCCTGGCGTT
ACCCAACTTAATCGCCTTGCAGCACATCCCCCTTTCGCCAGCTGGCGTAATAGCGAAGAGGCCCGCACCG
ATCGCCCTTCCCAACAGTTGCGCAGCCTGAATGGCGAATGGCGCTTTGCCTGGTTTCCGGCACCAGAAGC
GGTGCCGGAAAGCTGGCTGGAGTGCGATCTTCCTGAGGCCGATACTGTCGTCGTCCCCTCAAACTGGCAG
ATGCACGGTTACGATGCGCCCATCTACACCAACGTGACCTATCCCATTACGGTCAATCCGCCGTTTGTTC
CCACGGAGAATCCGACGGGTTGTTACTCGCTCACATTTAATGTTGATGAAAGCTGGCTACAGGAAGGCCA
GACGCGAATTATTTTTGATGGCGTTGGAATTAGCTTATCGACTGCACGGTGCACCAATGCTTCTGGCGTC
AGGCAGCCATCGGAAGCTGTGGTATGGCTGTGCAGGTCGTAAATCACTGCATAATTCGTGTCGCTCAAGG
CGCACTCCCGTTCTGGATAATGTTTTTTGCGCCGACATCATAACGGTTCTGGCAAATATTCTGAAATGAG
CTGTTGACAATTAATCATCGGCTCGTATAATGTGTGGAATTGTGAGCGGATAACAATTTCACACAGGAAA
CAGTATTCATGTCCCCTATACTAGGTTATTGGAAAATTAAGGGCCTTGTGCAACCCACTCGACTTCTTTT
GGAATATCTTGAAGAAAAATATGAAGAGCATTTGTATGAGCGCGATGAAGGTGATAAATGGCGAAACAAA
AAGTTTGAATTGGGTTTGGAGTTTCCCAATCTTCCTTATTATATTGATGGTGATGTTAAATTAACACAGT
CTATGGCCATCATACGTTATATAGCTGACAAGCACAACATGTTGGGTGGTTGTCCAAAAGAGCGTGCAGA
GATTTCAATGCTTGAAGGAGCGGTTTTGGATATTAGATACGGTGTTTCGAGAATTGCATATAGTAAAGAC
TTTGAAACTCTCAAAGTTGATTTTCTTAGCAAGCTACCTGAAATGCTGAAAATGTTCGAAGATCGTTTAT
GTCATAAAACATATTTAAATGGTGATCATGTAACCCATCCTGACTTCATGTTGTATGACGCTCTTGATGT
TGTTTTATACATGGACCCAATGTGCCTGGATGCGTTCCCAAAATTAGTTTGTTTTAAAAAACGTATTGAA
GCTATCCCACAAATTGATAAGTACTTGAAATCCAGCAAGTATATAGCATGGCCTTTGCAGGGCTGGCAAG
CCACGTTTGGTGGTGGCGACCATCCTCCAAAATCGGATCTGGTTCCGCGTGGATCCCCGGGAATTTCCGG
TGGTGGTGGTGGAATTCGGCACGAGGAACGCAGGTTCCGCGGTATGGCGGGGACGGCGTTGAAGAGGCTG
ATGGCCGAGTATAAGCAATTAACCCTGAATCCTCCAGAAGGAATCGTGGCAGGCCCCATGAATGAAGAGA
ATTTTTTTGAATGGGAGGCATTGATCATGGGCCCTGAAGACACTTGTTTTGAGTTTGGTGTTTTTCCCGC
CATCCTGAGTTTCCCACTTGACTACCCCTTGAGCCCTCCGAAGATGAGATTCACCTGTGAGATGTTCCAT
CCCAACATCTATCCTGATGGCAGAGTCTGCATCTCCATCCTGCATGCTCCAGGTGATGATCCCATGGGTT
ATGAGAGCAGTGCCGAGCGGTGGAGCCCAGTGCAGAGTGTGGAGAAGATCCTGCTTTCTGTTGTGAGCAT
GCTGGCAGAGCCCAACGATGAGAGTGGAGCAAACGTAGATGCTTCCAAGATGTGGCGGGATGACCGGGAG
CAGTTCTACAAGATCGCCAAGCAGATTGTCCAGAAGTCTCTGGGGCTCTGAGGCTACCCCTGTGCACACT
GAGCACTCTGCTCGAGAACCTGTGGCGACAGCGCTGCCATGCCAACACCAACACAGGCAGTGCAGAGCCA
CAGCCCCCGTTGTTTCTTCCTTTCCACCCAAGCCAGGCAGCTCCCTAGATCATGACTGGGATAATGACAG
CTGCTGCGCTGCTAAAGACTCCTCCTGCTGTGTTGTGTGCGCACCTCAGGGAGGGCCCAGGCTGTCCTCA
CTACCTCTCTCAGCCATGGGGTCCTCACCTCTGCTCCTTCCTGCAGTGCCGAGGGCCTGTCCTGTTGTCT
GCCAGGGACTGGATACTAATGCTGCTCCCTCTTGGGACATGGGGCCTTGGAAAAGCAGTGCAGGCCTGTT
GTCCCTGCCTCTCAGTTCCCAGGTGTCCCAGGAAGCATTTTGAGCTTCTTTTGACACTTTGCACTTAGAA
GCCTAGGTTGCCTTTGGCATGGTGACAGAAGCTTAATTCATCGTGACTGACTGACGATCTGCCTCGCGCG
TTTCGGTGATGACGGTGAAAACCTCTGACACATGCAGCTCCCGGAGACGGTCACAGCTTGTCTGTAAGCG
GATGCCGGGAGCAGACAAGCCCGTCAGGGCGCGTCAGCGGGTGTTGGCGGGTGTCGGGGCGCAGCCATGA
CCCAGTCACGTAGCGATAGCGGAGTGTATAATTCTTGAAGACGAAAGGGCCTCGTGATACGCCTATTTTT
ATAGGTTAATGTCATGATAATAATGGTTTCTTAGACGTCAGGTGGCACTTTTCGGGGAAATGTGCGCGGA
ACCCCTATTTGTTTATTTTTCTAAATACATTCAAATATGTATCCGCTCATGAGACAATAACCCTGATAAA
TGCTTCAATAATATTGAAAAAGGAAGAGTATGAGTATTCAACATTTCCGTGTCGCCCTTATTCCCTTTTT
TGCGGCATTTTGCCTTCCTGTTTTTGCTCACCCAGAAACGCTGGTGAAAGTAAAAGATGCTGAAGATCAG
TTGGGTGCACGAGTGGGTTACATCGAACTGGATCTCAACAGCGGTAAGATCCTTGAGAGTTTTCGCCCCG
AAGAACGTTTTCCAATGATGAGCACTTTTAAAGTTCTGCTATGTGGCGCGGTATTATCCCGTGTTGACGC
CGGGCAAGAGCAACTCGGTCGCCGCATACACTATTCTCAGAATGACTTGGTTGAGTACTCACCAGTCACA
GAAAAGCATCTTACGGATGGCATGACAGTAAGAGAATTATGCAGTGCTGCCATAACCATGAGTGATAACA
CTGCGGCCAACTTACTTCTGACAACGATCGGAGGACCGAAGGAGCTAACCGCTTTTTTGCACAACATGGG
GGATCATGTAACTCGCCTTGATCGTTGGGAACCGGAGCTGAATGAAGCCATACCAAACGACGAGCGTGAC
ACCACGATGCCTGCAGCAATGGCAACAACGTTGCGCAAACTATTAACTGGCGAACTACTTACTCTAGCTT
CCCGGCAACAATTAATAGACTGGATGGAGGCGGATAAAGTTGCAGGACCACTTCTGCGCTCGGCCCTTCC
GGCTGGCTGGTTTATTGCTGATAAATCTGGAGCCGGTGAGCGTGGGTCTCGCGGTATCATTGCAGCACTG
GGGCCAGATGGTAAGCCCTCCCGTATCGTAGTTATCTACACGACGGGGAGTCAGGCAACTATGGATGAAC
GAAATAGACAGATCGCTGAGATAGGTGCCTCACTGATTAAGCATTGGTAACTGTCAGACCAAGTTTACTC
ATATATACTTTAGATTGATTTAAAACTTCATTTTTAATTTAAAAGGATCTAGGTGAAGATCCTTTTTGAT
AATCTCATGACCAAAATCCCTTAACGTGAGTTTTCGTTCCACTGAGCGTCAGACCCCGTAGAAAAGATCA
AAGGATCTTCTTGAGATCCTTTTTTTCTGCGCGTAATCTGCTGCTTGCAAACAAAAAAACCACCGCTACC
AGCGGTGGTTTGTTTGCCGGATCAAGAGCTACCAACTCTTTTTCCGAAGGTAACTGGCTTCAGCAGAGCG
CAGATACCAAATACTGTCCTTCTAGTGTAGCCGTAGTTAGGCCACCACTTCAAGAACTCTGTAGCACCGC
CTACATACCTCGCTCTGCTAATCCTGTTACCAGTGGCTGCTGCCAGTGGCGATAAGTCGTGTCTTACCGG
GTTGGACTCAAGACGATAGTTACCGGATAAGGCGCAGCGGTCGGGCTGAACGGGGGGTTCGTGCACACAG
CCCAGCTTGGAGCGAACGACCTACACCGAACTGAGATACCTACAGCGTGAGCTATGAGAAAGCGCCACGC
TTCCCGAAGGGAGAAAGGCGGACAGGTATCCGGTAAGCGGCAGGGTCGGAACAGGAGAGCGCACGAGGGA
GCTTCCAGGGGGAAACGCCTGGTATCTTTATAGTCCTGTCGGGTTTCGCCACCTCTGACTTGAGCGTCGA
TTTTTGTGATGCTCGTCAGGGGGGCGGAGCCTATGGAAAAACGCCAGCAACGCGGCCTTTTTACGGTTCC
TGGCCTTTTGCTGGCCTTTTGCTCACATGTTCTTTCCTGCGTTATCCCCTGATTCTGTGGATAACCGTAT
TACCGCCTTTGAGTGAGCTGATACCGCTCGCCGCAGCCGAACGACCGAGCGCAGCGAGTCAGTGAGCGAG
GAAGCGGAAGAGCGCCTGATGCGGTATTTTCTCCTTACGCATCTGTGCGGTATTTCACACCGCATAAATT
CCGACACCATCGAATGGCGCAAAACCTTTCGCGGTATGGCATGATAGCGCCCGGAAGAGAGTCAATTCAG
GGTGGTGAATGTGAAACCAGTAACGTTATACGATGTCGCAGAGTATGCCGGTGTCTCTTATCAGACCGTT
TCCCGCGTGGTGAACCAGGCCAGCCACGTTTCTGCGAAAACGCGGGAAAAAGTGGAAGCGGCGATGGCGG
AGCTGAATTACATTCCCAACCGCGTGGCACAACAACTGGCGGGCAAACAGTCGTTGCTGATTGGCGTTGC
CACCTCCAGTCTGGCCCTGCACGCGCCGTCGCAAATTGTCGCGGCGATTAAATCTCGCGCCGATCAACTG
GGTGCCAGCGTGGTGGTGTCGATGGTAGAACGAAGCGGCGTCGAAGCCTGTAAAGCGGCGGTGCACAATC
TTCTCGCGCAACGCGTCAGTGGGCTGATCATTAACTATCCGCTGGATGACCAGGATGCCATTGCTGTGGA
AGCTGCCTGCACTAATGTTCCGGCGTTATTTCTTGATGTCTCTGACCAGACACCCATCAACAGTATTATT
TTCTCCCATGAAGACGGTACGCGACTGGGCGTGGAGCATCTGGTCGCATTGGGTCACCAGCAAATCGCGC
TGTTAGCGGGCCCATTAAGTTCTGTCTCGGCGCGTCTGCGTCTGGCTGGCTGGCATAAATATCTCACTCG
CAATCAAATTCAGCCGATAGCGGAACGGGAAGGCGACTGGAGTGCCATGTCCGGTTTTCAACAAACCATG
CAAATGCTGAATGAGGGCATCGTTCCCACTGCGATGCTGGTTGCCAACGATCAGATGGCGCTGGGCGCAA
TGCGCGCCATTACCGAGTCCGGGCTGCGCGTTGGTGCGGATATCTCGGTAGTGGGATACGACGATACCGA
AGACAGCTCATGTTATATCCCGCCGTTAACCACCATCAAACAGGATTTTCGCCTGCTGGGGCAAACCAGC
GTGGACCGCTTGCTGCAACTCTCTCAGGGCCAGGCGGTGAAGGGCAATCAGCTGTTGCCCGTCTCACTGG
TGAAAAGAAAAACCACCCTGGCGCCCAATACGCAAACCGCCTCTCCCCGCGCGTTGGCCGATTCATTAAT
GCAGCTGGCACGACAGGTTTCCCGACTGGAAAGCGGGCAGTGAGCGCAACGCAATTAATGTAAGTTAGCT
CACTCATTAGGCACCCCAGGC
